>Addgene plasmid #224832 | pUBC(b)-AT1G50260-mKOk | addgene full sequence | sequence record 447302 | Addgene NGS Result
TACCCGACGAGTCAGTAATAAACGGCGTCAAAGTGGTTGCAGCCGGCACACACGAGTCGTGTTTATCAAC
TCAAAGCACAAATACTTTTCCTCAACCTAAAAATAAGGCAATTAGCCAAAAACAACTTTGCGTGTAAACA
ACGCTCAATACACGTGTCATTTTATTATTAGCTATTGCTTCACCGCCTTAGCTTTCTCGTGACCTAGTCG
TCCTCGTCTTTTCTTCTTCTTCTTCTATAAAACAATACCCAAAGAGCTCTTCTTCTTCACAATTCAGATT
TCAATTTCTCAAAATCTTAAAAACTTTCTCTCAATTCTCTCTACCGTGATCAAGGTAAATTTCTGTGTTC
CTTATTCTCTCAAAATCTTCGATTTTGTTTTCGTTCGATCCCAATTTCGTATATGTTCTTTGGTTTAGAT
TCTGTTAATCTTAGATCGAAGACGATTTTCTGGGTTTGATCGTTAGATATCATCTTAATTCTCGATTAGG
GTTTCATAGATATCATCCGATTTGTTCAAATAATTTGAGTTTTGTCGAATAATTACTCTTCGATTTGTGA
TTTCTATCTAGATCTGGTGTTAGTTTCTAGTTTGTGCGATCGAATTTGTAGATTAATCTGAGTTTTTCTG
ATTAACACTCGAGTGCGGGATCCTCTAGAGGGCCCATCACAAGTTTGTACAAAAAAGCAGGCTTCACCAT
GATTCCACAAACTTCTTCTTCGAATTTTGATTTCCGATTACCTGTTGATGTGTCTTGCACTCTGCTCTGT
CCATGCTCTAATGAGCTCCGCGCGGTTTTTTTTACAAGGAGTCGGGTTCTGCGTCCGAGCGTCAAAATTT
CGAACTTTAGGTTTATTTCCTGTGGATTTCGTGGGAATTCGAAAAACCTAAGATTGACGGATTCTAGTAG
AAAGGCTGCAAATAGGTTTGTAATTGCTAGGTTTACGAATGAATTTGAAGACGAGGGTAGTTCGAAAGAG
TCCAATGACCAAGCCAATTTCAGTAACTTTAGGGAAGATCCGATAGTGGATAAGCTTAGGACCCAGTTAG
GTGTAATCCATCCACTTCCGTCACCGACCATTAATCGTAGTGTAATTAGTCTATTCGTCTTCTTCTTTTT
CGTTGGTGTTGCTTTTGATAAGCTATGGACTTGGAGAAAGAGGCAAAGAGAAACAGGTGGAGATGGAAAC
CAACGAGGAGTAGGGCCATGGCCACAGGTTCCCACCAGCTTCTCTTTGTTCCTAGAGAAGGATTTGCAAA
GGAAAGAGTCCGTGGAGTGGGTCAACATGGTGTTAGGGAAGCTCTGGAAAGTGTATAGAGCGGGTATTGA
GAATTGGCTCGTTGGTTTGTTACAGCCTGTGATTGATGACTTGAAAAAGCCTGATTATGTGCAGAGAGTT
GAGATTAAGCAGTTTTCTTTAGGGGATGAGCCGTTGTCTGTCAGAAATGTTGAGAGGAAGACATCTCGCC
GTGCCAATGACTTGCAGTACCAAATTGGCCTTCGGTATACTGGCGGTGCACGCATGTTGTTAATGCTCTC
TTTGAAATTCGGTGTTATCCCAATAGTTGTTCCAGTTGGTGTCCGAGATTTTGACATTGATGGTGAGCTT
TGGGTCAAACTAAGATTAATACCGACACAACCTTGGGTGGGAGCTGTATCATGTTCGTTTGTATCACTTC
CAAAGGTCACATTTCAACTTGCAGCATTCAGATTGTTTAATCTAATGGGAATTCCCGTTCTATCAATGTT
CTTGACCAAACTGCTGACTGTGGATTTGCCTCGATTATTTGTCCGACCGAAGAAAATTGTCTTGGACTTT
CAGAAAGGAAAAGCTGTTGGACCTGTTTTAGAAGACCTGAAATCAGGAGAAATGCAGGAAGGCAATAAGG
ATTTTGTCGGGGAACTATCTGTTACTCTTGTTGACGCCCAGAAACTTCGATACATGTTTTTTGGTAAAAC
GGATCCATATGCAATTCTCAGATTAGGGGATCAAGTTATCCGTAGTAAAAGGAACAGTCAAACTACTGTC
ATTGGGGCTCCTGGTCAGCCAATTTGGAATCAGGACTTTCAATTCCTTGTTTCAAATCCTAGAGAGCAAG
TATTACAAATTGAGGTCAATGATCGTCTTGGGTTTGCTGATATGGCTATTGGTACTGGAGAGGTTGATCT
CAGATTTCTGCAAGATACGGTTCCTACAGACAGAATTGTGGTTTTGCGTGGTGGTTGGAGTTTGTTTGGA
AAGGGATCTGCGGGTGAGATACTGCTACGGCTTACATACAAATCATATGTGGAGGAGGAAGAAGATGACA
AGACCAATGTCAAAGCCATTGATACTTCTGACGATGAAATGTCTGATTCAGAAGAACTTGGCTCATTTGT
GCGGAAGGGAAAGCTTTCGTCAGATGATATTGATCAAGAGTCATTTATGAACGTGTTGTCTGCATTGATT
GTGAGTGAGGAGTTTCAAGGCATAGTTTCATCTGAAGCTAGAGACGGTATAATTGATGGTGGTGACTCAC
TTGGGGCACCAGTACCTTCTAAGCCAGATACTAGTAAGGGGTCTGAAAGAAACGCAGATGTATCAAATTT
GGATTTGTTAGTTGCAAATTCTGGTAGAGGAGCTGGCGGTGATGGAGGATTAGCATTACTGTGGTTCGGT
ATTATCACGGGTATATTGGTTCTTGTTGCTATCAACATGGAAGGCTCAAGTTTCTTCAACCCGCACCCAG
CTTTCTTGTACAAAGTGGTGATGGGACGTCCGCGGAGATCTACGCGTGTCGACTCGAGATATCCAACTAG
TATGGTGAGCGTTATCAAGCCTGAGATGAAGATGAGGTACTACATGGACGGAAGCGTGAACGGACACGAG
TTCACTATTGAAGGCGAAGGTACTGGAAGGCCTTACGAGGGACATCAAGAGATGACTCTCAGAGTGACCA
TGGCTGAAGGTGGACCTATGCCTTTCGCTTTCGATCTCGTGTCTCACGTGTTCTGCTACGGACACAGAGT
GTTCACTAAGTACCCTGAAGAGATCCCGGACTACTTCAAGCAAGCTTTCCCTGAGGGACTCTCTTGGGAG
AGATCTTTGGAATTCGAGGACGGTGGATCCGCTTCTGTGTCTGCTCATATCTCTCTCAGGGGCAACACCT
TCTACCACAAGAGCAAGTTTACCGGGGTGAACTTCCCTGCTGATGGACCGATCATGCAGAACCAGTCTGT
TGATTGGGAGCCGTCTACTGAGAAGATCACCGCTTCTGATGGTGTGCTCAAGGGTGATGTGACCATGTAC
CTTAAGCTCGAAGGTGGTGGAAACCACAAGTGCCAGTTCAAGACTACCTACAAGGCCGCCAAAGAAATCC
TCGAGATGCCTGGTGATCACTACATCGGACATAGGCTCGTGAGAAAGACCGAGGGAAACATCACTGAGCA
GGTTGAGGATGCTGTGGCTCATTCTCAATTGTTATAAGCGGCCATGCTAGAGTCCGCAAAAATCACCAGT
CTCTCTCTACAAATCTATCTCTCTCTATTTTTCTCCAGAATAATGTGTGAGTAGTTCCCAGATAAGGGAA
TTAGGGTTCTTATAGGGTTTCGCTCATGTGTTGAGCATATAAGAAACCCTTAGTATGTATTTGTATTTGT
AAAATACTTCTATCAATAAAATTTCTAATTCCTAAAACCAAAATCCAGTGACCTGCAGGCATGCGACGTC
GGGCCCTCTAGAGGATCCCCGGGTACCGCGAATTATCGATCATGAGCGGAGAATTAAGGGAGTCACGTTA
TGACCCCCGCCGATGACGCGGGACAAGCCGTTTTACGTTTGGAACTGACAGAACCGCAACGTTGAAGGAG
CCACTGAGCCGCGGGTTTCTGGAGTTTAATGAGCTAAGCACATACGTCAGAAACCATTATTGCGCGTTCA
AAAGTCGCCTAAGGTCACTATCAGCTAGCAAATATTTCTTGTCAAAAATGCTCCACTGACGTTCCATAAA
TTCCCCTCGGTATCCAATTAGAGTCTCATATTCACTCTCAACTCGATCGAGGGGATCTACCATGAGCCCA
GAACGACGCCCGGCCGACATCCGCCGTGCCACCGAGGCGGACATGCCGGCGGTCTGCACCATCGTCAACC
ACTACATCGAGACAAGCACGGTCAACTTCCGTACCGAGCCGCAGGAACCGCAGGAGTGGACGGACGACCT
CGTCCGTCTGCGGGAGCGCTATCCCTGGCTCGTCGCCGAGGTGGACGGCGAGGTCGCCGGCATCGCCTAC
GCGGGTCCCTGGAAGGCACGCAACGCCTACGACTGGACGGCCGAGTCGACCGTGTACGTCTCCCCCCGCC
ACCAGCGGACGGGACTGGGCTCCACGCTCTACACCCACCTGCTGAAGTCCCTGGAGGCACAGGGCTTCAA
GAGCGTGGTCGCTGTCATCGGGCTGCCCAACGACCCGAGCGTGCGCATGCACGAGGCGCTCGGATATGCC
CCCCGCGGCATGCTGCGGGCGGCCGGCTTCAAGCACGGGAACTGGCATGACGTGGGTTTCTGGCAGCTGG
ACTTCAGCCTGCCGGTGCCGCCCCGTCCGGTCCTGCCCGTCACCGAAATCTGATGACCCCTAGAGTCAAG
CAGATCGTTCAAACATTTGGCAATAAAGTTTCTTAAGATTGAATCCTGTTGCCGGTCTTGCGATGATTAT
CATATAATTTCTGTTGAATTACGTTAAGCATGTAATAATTAACATGTAATGCATGACGTTATTTATGAGA
TGGGTTTTTATGATTAGAGTCCCGCAATTATACATTTAATACGCGATAGAAAACAAAATATAGCGCGCAA
ACTAGGATAAATTATCGCGCGCGGTGTCATCTATGTTACTAGATCGACCGGCATGCAAGCTGATAATTCA
ATTCGGCGTTAATTCAGTACATTAAAAACGTCCGCAATGTGTTATTAAGTTGTCTAAGCGTCAATTTGTT
TACACCACAATATATCCTGCCACCAGCCAGCCAACAGCTCCCCGACCGGCAGCTCGGCACAAAATCACCA
CTCGATACAGGCAGCCCATCAGTCCGGGACGGCGTCAGCGGGAGAGCCGTTGTAAGGCGGCAGACTTTGC
TCATGTTACCGATGCTATTCGGAAGAACGGCAACTAAGCTGCCGGGTTTGAAACACGGATGATCTCGCGG
AGGGTAGCATGTTGATTGTAACGATGACAGAGCGTTGCTGCCTGTGATCAATTCGGGCACGAACCCAGTG
GACATAAGCCTGTTCGGTTCGTAAGCTGTAATGCAAGTAGCGTATGCGCTCACGCAACTGGTCCAGAACC
TTGACCGAACGCAGCGGTGGTAACGGCGCAGTGGCGGTTTTCATGGCTTGTTATGACTGTTTTTTTGGGG
TACAGTCTATGCCTCGGGCATCCAAGCAGCAAGCGCGTTACGCCGTGGGTCGATGTTTGATGTTATGGAG
CAGCAACGATGTTACGCAGCAGGGCAGTCGCCCTAAAACAAAGTTAAACATCATGGGGGAAGCGGTGATC
GCCGAAGTATCGACTCAACTATCAGAGGTAGTTGGCGTCATCGAGCGCCATCTCGAACCGACGTTGCTGG
CCGTACATTTGTACGGCTCCGCAGTGGATGGCGGCCTGAAGCCACACAGTGATATTGATTTGCTGGTTAC
GGTGACCGTAAGGCTTGATGAAACAACGCGGCGAGCTTTGATCAACGACCTTTTGGAAACTTCGGCTTCC
CCTGGAGAGAGCGAGATTCTCCGCGCTGTAGAAGTCACCATTGTTGTGCACGACGACATCATTCCGTGGC
GTTATCCAGCTAAGCGCGAACTGCAATTTGGAGAATGGCAGCGCAATGACATTCTTGCAGGTATCTTCGA
GCCAGCCACGATCGACATTGATCTGGCTATCTTGCTGACAAAAGCAAGAGAACATAGCGTTGCCTTGGTA
GGTCCAGCGGCGGAGGAACTCTTTGATCCGGTTCCTGAACAGGATCTATTTGAGGCGCTAAATGAAACCT
TAACGCTATGGAACTCGCCGCCCGACTGGGCTGGCGATGAGCGAAATGTAGTGCTTACGTTGTCCCGCAT
TTGGTACAGCGCAGTAACCGGCAAAATCGCGCCGAAGGATGTCGCTGCCGACTGGGCAATGGAGCGCCTG
CCGGCCCAGTATCAGCCCGTCATACTTGAAGCTAGACAGGCTTATCTTGGACAAGAAGAAGATCGCTTGG
CCTCGCGCGCAGATCAGTTGGAAGAATTTGTCCACTACGTGAAAGGCGAGATCACCAAGGTAGTCGGCAA
ATAATGTCTAGCTAGAAATTCGTTCAAGCCGACGCCGCTTCGCGGCGCGGCTTAACTCAAGCGTTAGATG
CACTAAGCACATAATTGCTCACAGCCAAACTATCAGGTCAAGTCTGCTTTTATTATTTTTAAGCGTGCAT
AATAAGCCCTACACAAATTGGGAGATATATCATGCATGACCAAAATCCCTTAACGTGAGTTTTCGTTCCA
CTGAGCGTCAGACCCCGTAGAAAAGATCAAAGGATCTTCTTGAGATCCTTTTTTTCTGCGCGTAATCTGC
TGCTTGCAAACAAAAAAACCACCGCTACCAGCGGTGGTTTGTTTGCCGGATCAAGAGCTACCAACTCTTT
TTCCGAAGGTAACTGGCTTCAGCAGAGCGCAGATACCAAATACTGTCCTTCTAGTGTAGCCGTAGTTAGG
CCACCACTTCAAGAACTCTGTAGCACCGCCTACATACCTCGCTCTGCTAATCCTGTTACCAGTGGCTGCT
GCCAGTGGCGATAAGTCGTGTCTTACCGGGTTGGACTCAAGACGATAGTTACCGGATAAGGCGCAGCGGT
CGGGCTGAACGGGGGGTTCGTGCACACAGCCCAGCTTGGAGCGAACGACCTACACCGAACTGAGATACCT
ACAGCGTGAGCTATGAGAAAGCGCCACGCTTCCCGAAGGGAGAAAGGCGGACAGGTATCCGGTAAGCGGC
AGGGTCGGAACAGGAGAGCGCACGAGGGAGCTTCCAGGGGGAAACGCCTGGTATCTTTATAGTCCTGTCG
GGTTTCGCCACCTCTGACTTGAGCGTCGATTTTTGTGATGCTCGTCAGGGGGGCGGAGCCTATGGAAAAA
CGCCAGCAACGCGGCCTTTTTACGGTTCCTGGCCTTTTGCTGGCCTTTTGCTCACATGTTCTTTCCTGCG
TTATCCCCTGATTCTGTGGATAACCGTATTACCGCCTTTGAGTGAGCTGATACCGCTCGCCGCAGCCGAA
CGACCGAGCGCAGCGAGTCAGTGAGCGAGGAAGCGGAAGAGCGCCTGATGCGGTATTTTCTCCTTACGCA
TCTGTGCGGTATTTCACACCGCATATGGTGCACTCTCAGTACAATCTGCTCTGATGCCGCATAGTTAAGC
CAGTATACACTCCGCTATCGCTACGTGACTGGGTCATGGCTGCGCCCCGACACCCGCCAACACCCGCTGA
CGCGCCCTGACGGGCTTGTCTGCTCCCGGCATCCGCTTACAGACAAGCTGTGACCGTCTCCGGGAGCTGC
ATGTGTCAGAGGTTTTCACCGTCATCACCGAAACGCGCGAGGCAGGGTGCCTTGATGTGGGCGCCGGCGG
TCGAGTGGCGACGGCGCGGCTTGTCCGCGCCCTGGTAGATTGCCTGGCCGTAGGCCAGCCATTTTTGAGC
GGCCAGCGGCCGCGATAGGCCGACGCGAAGCGGCGGGGCGTAGGGAGCGCAGCGACCGAAGGGTAGGCGC
TTTTTGCAGCTCTTCGGCTGTGCGCTGGCCAGACAGTTATGCACAGGCCAGGCGGGTTTTAAGAGTTTTA
ATAAGTTTTAAAGAGTTTTAGGCGGAAAAATCGCCTTTTTTCTCTTTTATATCAGTCACTTACATGTGTG
ACCGGTTCCCAATGTACGGCTTTGGGTTCCCAATGTACGGGTTCCGGTTCCCAATGTACGGCTTTGGGTT
CCCAATGTACGTGCTATCCACAGGAAAGAGACCTTTTCGACCTTTTTCCCCTGCTAGGGCAATTTGCCCT
AGCATCTGCTCCGTACATTAGGAACCGGCGGATGCTTCGCCCTCGATCAGGTTGCGGTAGCGCATGACTA
GGATCGGGCCAGCCTGCCCCGCCTCCTCCTTCAAATCGTACTCCGGCAGGTCATTTGACCCGATCAGCTT
GCGCACGGTGAAACAGAACTTCTTGAACTCTCCGGCGCTGCCACTGCGTTCGTAGATCGTCTTGAACAAC
CATCTGGCTTCTGCCTTGCCTGCGGCGCGGCGTGCCAGGCGGTAGAGAAAACGGCCGATGCCGGGATCGA
TCAAAAAGTAATCGGGGTGAACCGTCAGCACGTCCGGGTTCTTGCCTTCTGTGATCTCGCGGTACATCCA
ATCAGCTAGCTCGATCTCGATGTACTCCGGCCGCCCGGTTTCGCTCTTTACGATCTTGTAGCGGCTAATC
AAGGCTTCACCCTCGGATACCGTCACCAGGCGGCCGTTCTTGGCCTTCTTCGTACGCTGCATGGCAACGT
GCGTGGTGTTTAACCGAATGCAGGTTTCTACCAGGTCGTCTTTCTGCTTTCCGCCATCGGCTCGCCGGCA
GAACTTGAGTACGTCCGCAACGTGTGGACGGAACACGCGGCCGGGCTTGTCTCCCTTCCCTTCCCGGTAT
CGGTTCATGGATTCGGTTAGATGGGAAACCGCCATCAGTACCAGGTCGTAATCCCACACACTGGCCATGC
CGGCCGGCCCTGCGGAAACCTCTACGTGCCCGTCTGGAAGCTCGTAGCGGATCACCTCGCCAGCTCGTCG
GTCACGCTTCGACAGACGGAAAACGGCCACGTCCATGATGCTGCGACTATCGCGGGTGCCCACGTCATAG
AGCATCGGAACGAAAAAATCTGGTTGCTCGTCGCCCTTGGGCGGCTTCCTAATCGACGGCGCACCGGCTG
CCGGCGGTTGCCGGGATTCTTTGCGGATTCGATCAGCGGCCGCTTGCCACGATTCACCGGGGCGTGCTTC
TGCCTCGATGCGTTGCCGCTGGGCGGCCTGCGCGGCCTTCAACTTCTCCACCAGGTCATCACCCAGCGCC
GCGCCGATTTGTACCGGGCCGGATGGTTTGCGACCGCTCACGCCGATTCCTCGGGCTTGGGGGTTCCAGT
GCCATTGCAGGGCCGGCAGACAACCCAGCCGCTTACGCCTGGCCAACCGCCCGTTCCTCCACACATGGGG
CATTCCACGGCGTCGGTGCCTGGTTGTTCTTGATTTTCCATGCCGCCTCCTTTAGCCGCTAAAATTCATC
TACTCATTTATTCATTTGCTCATTTACTCTGGTAGCTGCGCGATGTATTCAGATAGCAGCTCGGTAATGG
TCTTGCCTTGGCGTACCGCGTACATCTTCAGCTTGGTGTGATCCTCCGCCGGCAACTGAAAGTTGACCCG
CTTCATGGCTGGCGTGTCTGCCAGGCTGGCCAACGTTGCAGCCTTGCTGCTGCGTGCGCTCGGACGGCCG
GCACTTAGCGTGTTTGTGCTTTTGCTCATTTTCTCTTTACCTCATTAACTCAAATGAGTTTTGATTTAAT
TTCAGCGGCCAGCGCCTGGACCTCGCGGGCAGCGTCGCCCTCGGGTTCTGATTCAAGAACGGTTGTGCCG
GCGGCGGCAGTGCCTGGGTAGCTCACGCGCTGCGTGATACGGGACTCAAGAATGGGCAGCTCGTACCCGG
CCAGCGCCTCGGCAACCTCACCGCCGATGCGCGTGCCTTTGATCGCCCGCGACACGACAAAGGCCGCTTG
TAGCCTTCCATCCGTGACCTCAATGCGCTGCTTAACCAGCTCCACCAGGTCGGCGGTGGCCCATATGTCG
TAAGGGCTTGGCTGCACCGGAATCAGCACGAAGTCGGCTGCCTTGATCGCGGACACAGCCAAGTCCGCCG
CCTGGGGCGCTCCGTCGATCACTACGAAGTCGCGCCGGCCGATGGCCTTCACGTCGCGGTCAATCGTCGG
GCGGTCGATGCCGACAACGGTTAGCGGTTGATCTTCCCGCACGGCCGCCCAATCGCGGGCACTGCCCTGG
GGATCGGAATCGACTAACAGAACATCGGCCCCGGCGAGTTGCAGGGCGCGGGCTAGATGGGTTGCGATGG
TCGTCTTGCCTGACCCGCCTTTCTGGTTAAGTACAGCGATAACCTTCATGCGTTCCCCTTGCGTATTTGT
TTATTTACTCATCGCATCATATACGCAGCGACCGCATGACGCAAGCTGTTTTACTCAAATACACATCACC
TTTTTAGACGGCGGCGCTCGGTTTCTTCAGCGGCCAAGCTGGCCGGCCAGGCCGCCAGCTTGGCATCAGA
CAAACCGGCCAGGATTTCATGCAGCCGCACGGTTGAGACGTGCGCGGGCGGCTCGAACACGTACCCGGCC
GCGATCATCTCCGCCTCGATCTCTTCGGTAATGAAAAACGGTTCGTCCTGGCCGTCCTGGTGCGGTTTCA
TGCTTGTTCCTCTTGGCGTTCATTCTCGGCGGCCGCCAGGGCGTCGGCCTCGGTCAATGCGTCCTCACGG
AAGGCACCGCGCCGCCTGGCCTCGGTGGGCGTCACTTCCTCGCTGCGCTCAAGTGCGCGGTACAGGGTCG
AGCGATGCACGCCAAGCAGTGCAGCCGCCTCTTTCACGGTGCGGCCTTCCTGGTCGATCAGCTCGCGGGC
GTGCGCGATCTGTGCCGGGGTGAGGGTAGGGCGGGGGCCAAACTTCACGCCTCGGGCCTTGGCGGCCTCG
CGCCCGCTCCGGGTGCGGTCGATGATTAGGGAACGCTCGAACTCGGCAATGCCGGCGAACACGGTCAACA
CCATGCGGCCGGCCGGCGTGGTGGTGTCGGCCCACGGCTCTGCCAGGCTACGCAGGCCCGCGCCGGCCTC
CTGGATGCGCTCGGCAATGTCCAGTAGGTCGCGGGTGCTGCGGGCCAGGCGGTCTAGCCTGGTCACTGTC
ACAACGTCGCCAGGGCGTAGGTGGTCAAGCATCCTGGCCAGCTCCGGGCGGTCGCGCCTGGTGCCGGTGA
TCTTCTCGGAAAACAGCTTGGTGCAGCCGGCCGCGTGCAGTTCGGCCCGTTGGTTGGTCAAGTCCTGGTC
GTCGGTGCTGACGCGGGCATAGCCCAGCAGGCCAGCGGCGGCGCTCTTGTTCATGGCGTAATGTCTCCGG
TTCTAGTCGCAAGTATTCTACTTTATGCGACTAAAACACGCGACAAGAAAACGCCAGGAAAAGGGCAGGG
CGGCAGCCTGTCGCGTAACTTAGGACTTGTGCGACATGTCGTTTTCAGAAGACGGCTGCACTGAACGTCA
GAAGCCGACTGCACTATAGCAGCGGAGGGGTTGGATCAAAGTACTTTAAAGTACTTTAAAGTACTTTAAA
GTACTTTGATCCCGAGGGGAACCCTGTGGTTGGCATGCACATACAAATGGACGAACGGATAAACCTTTTC
ACGCCCTTTTAAATATCCGATTATTCTAATAAACGCTCTTTTCTCTTAGGTTTACCCGCCAATATATCCT
GTCAAACACTGATAGTTTAAACTGAAGGCGGGAAACGACAATCTGATCCAAGCTCAAGCTGCTCTAGCCA
ATACGCAAACCGCCTCTCCCCGCGCGTTGGCCGATTCATTAATGCAGCTGGCACGACAGGTTTCCCGACT
GGAAAGCGGGCAGTGAGCGCAACGCAATTAATGTGAGTTAGCTCACTCATTAGGCACCCCAGGCTTTACA
CTTTATGCTTCCGGCTCGTATGTTGTGTGGAATTGTGAGCGGATAACAATTTCACACAGGAAACAGCTAT
GACATGATTACGAATTCGAGCTCGG
Features (pLannotate 1.2.2; 25 found; start..end, strand, type, name):
    669..693     +  protein_bind   attB1: mutant version of attB; recombination site for the Gateway® BP reaction BP Clonase™
   2725..2749    -  protein_bind   attB2: mutant version of attB; recombination site for the Gateway® BP reaction BP Clonase™
   2802..3455    +  CDS            mKO&kappa;: mKO&kappa; is a basic (constitutively fluorescent) orange fluorescent protein published in 2008, derived from Verrillofungia concinna. It has low acid sensitivity.
   3530..3689    +  polyA_signal   CaMV poly(A) signal (fragment): cauliflower mosaic virus polyadenylation signal
   3716..3738    -  misc_feature   MCS (fragment): pUC18/19 multiple cloning site
   3831..4010    +  promoter       NOS promoter: nopaline synthase promoter
   4052..4600    +  CDS            bar: PAT_STRHY - Experimental evidence at protein level: Swiss-Prot protein existence level 1. Inactivates phosphinothricin (PPT) by transfer of an acetyl group from acetyl CoA. Can also acetylate demethylphosphinothricin but not PTT or glutamate. This enzyme is an effector of phosphinothricin tripeptide (PTT or bialaphos) resistance. From Streptomyces hygroscopicus. Introduced by genetic manipulation and expressed in glufosinate-tolerant maize by Dekalb Genetics.
   4623..4875    +  terminator     NOS terminator: nopaline synthase terminator and poly(A) signal
   4968..4992    -  misc_feature   LB T-DNA repeat: left border repeat from nopaline C58 T-DNA
   5251..5274    +  promoter       Pc promoter (fragment): intI1 (promoter lies within the coding sequence); class 1 integron promoter
   5450..5506    +  CDS            GmR (fragment): gentamycin acetyltransferase; aacC1; confers resistance to gentamycin
   5517..6304    +  CDS            SmR (fragment): aminoglycoside adenylyltransferase (Murphy, 1985); aadA; confers resistance to spectinomycin and streptomycin
   6550..7138    +  rep_origin     ori: high-copy-number ColE1/pMB1/pBR322/pUC origin of replication
   7324..7464    -  misc_feature   bom: basis of mobility region from pBR322
   7566..7605    -  CDS            rop (fragment): Rop protein, which maintains plasmids at low copy number; rop
   7808..8002    -  rep_origin     pVS1 oriV: origin of replication for the Pseudomonas plasmid pVS1 (Heeb et al., 2000)
   8068..9141    -  CDS            pVS1 RepA: replication protein from the Pseudomonas plasmid pVS1 (Heeb et al., 2000)
   9570..10199   -  CDS            pVS1 StaA: stability protein from the Pseudomonas plasmid pVS1 (Heeb et al., 2000)
  10759..11160   -  CDS            Y4CG_SINFN (fragment): Protein inferred from homology: Swiss-Prot protein existence level 3. From Sinorhizobium fredii (strain NBRC 101917 / NGR234).
  11530..11554   -  misc_feature   RB T-DNA repeat: right border repeat from nopaline C58 T-DNA
  11618..11706   +  CDS            lacI (fragment): lac repressor; lacI; The lac repressor binds to the lac operator to inhibit transcription in E. coli. This inhibition can be relieved by adding lactose or isopropyl-β-D-thiogalactopyranoside (IPTG).
  11719..11740   +  protein_bind   CAP binding site: CAP binding activates transcription in the presence of cAMP. E. coli catabolite activator protein
  11755..11785   +  promoter       lac promoter: promoter for the E. coli lac operon
  11789..11811   +  protein_bind   lac operator (fragment): The lac repressor binds to the lac operator to inhibit transcription in E. coli. This inhibition can be relieved by adding lactose or isopropyl-β-D-thiogalactopyranoside (IPTG). lac repressor encoded by lacI
  11842..6       +  misc_feature   MCS (fragment) (across the origin): pUC18/19 multiple cloning site
