[The description below was written by a language model from this plasmid's Addgene catalogue record and pLannotate feature annotations shown in this document.]
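Description:
pUBC(b)-AT1G50260-mKOk is a binary T-DNA plant expression plasmid of about 11.9 kb, made by Gateway recombination of the Arabidopsis thaliana AT1G50260.1 coding sequence into the destination vector pUBC(b)-DEST-mKOk. The gene encodes NTMC2T5.1, an N-terminal-transmembrane C2 domain type 5.1 protein. In the annotated sequence the insert lies between attB1 and attB2 sites. It is followed directly by the coding sequence for mKOκ, a constitutively fluorescent orange protein, and then by a CaMV polyadenylation signal. This layout is consistent with a C-terminal mKOκ fusion. The feature table does not annotate the promoter driving the fusion. About 660 bp upstream of attB1 is unlabelled, and the "pUBC" name suggests a ubiquitin-type promoter, but the record does not state this.

Within the right and left T-DNA border repeats, alongside the fusion cassette, is a plant selection cassette consisting of the NOS promoter, the bar gene and the NOS terminator. The bar gene encodes phosphinothricin acetyltransferase, which confers tolerance to glufosinate/bialaphos herbicides. Outside the borders, the backbone carries a high-copy ColE1/pUC-type origin with a bom site for propagation in E. coli. It also carries the pVS1 oriV, RepA and StaA functions, which support replication and stable maintenance in Agrobacterium. Bacterial selection is by spectinomycin through the aadA (SmR) gene. The small lac promoter/operator, lacI, gentamicin-resistance and MCS fragments are remnants of vector construction.

The plasmid is intended for expressing fluorescently tagged NTMC2T5.1 in plants. The associated study concerns lipid metabolism and contact-site homologs at the chloroplast envelope–thylakoid interface, so imaging of the protein's subcellular localisation is the likely use.
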