Addgene plasmid #224832: pUBC(b)-AT1G50260-mKOk
Purpose: Plasmid for expression of AT1G50260.1 coding sequence tagged with mKOk in plants
Depositing lab: Rebecca Roston. Depositing organization: University of Nebraska at Lincoln. Publication: Lipid Metabolism and Contact Site Homologs Are Enriched at the Chloroplast Envelope-Thylakoid Interface. LaBrant EW, Smith CN, Torres-Gerena AD, Ishimwe J, Huang F, Tullis A, Litterer L, Modi B, Naldrett MJ, Altartouri B, Roston RL. bioRxiv 2025.06.20.660776; doi: https://doi.org/10.1101/2025.06.20.660776.
Backbone
  Vector backbone: pUBC(b)-DEST-mKOk
  Vector type: Plant Expression
Growth in bacteria
  Bacterial resistance: Spectinomycin, 50 μg/mL
  Growth temperature: 37°C
  Growth strain: DH5alpha
  Copy number: High Copy
Gene/Insert
  Gene/Insert name: AT1G50260.1
  Species: A. thaliana (mustard weed)
  Entrez Gene: NTMC2T5.1 (a.k.a. AT1G50260, F14I3.13, F14I3_13, N-terminal-transmembrane-C2 domain type 5.1, NTMC2TYPE5.1)
  Cloning method: Gateway Cloning
Terms and licenses: Academic/Nonprofit Terms; Industry Terms: Not Available to Industry
Depositor comments: Please visit https://doi.org/10.1101/2025.06.20.660776 for bioRxiv preprint.
How to cite: pUBC(b)-AT1G50260-mKOk was a gift from Rebecca Roston (Addgene plasmid # 224832 ; http://n2t.net/addgene:224832 ; RRID:Addgene_224832)
